Addgene plasmid #66156: pCVD469
Purpose: expression of His-tagged espB
Depositing lab: James Kaper. Depositing organization: University of Maryland, Baltimore. Publication: Antibodies to intimin and Escherichia coli secreted proteins A and B in patients with enterohemorrhagic Escherichia coli infections. Karpman D, Bekassy ZD, Sjogren AC, Dubois MS, Karmali MA, Mascarenhas M, Jarvis KG, Gansheroff LJ, O'Brien AD, Arbus GS, Kaper JB. Pediatr Nephrol. 2002 Mar;17(3):201-11. 10.1007/s00467-001-0792-z PubMed 11956862.
Backbone
  Vector backbone: pQE30
  Backbone manufacturer: Qiagen
  Backbone size w/o insert (bp): 3461
  Vector type: Bacterial Expression
Growth in bacteria
  Bacterial resistance: Ampicillin, 100 μg/mL
  Growth temperature: 37°C
  Growth strain: XL1 Blue
  Copy number: Unknown
Gene/Insert
  Gene/Insert name: espB
  Promoter: T5
  Tag / fusion protein: His (N terminal on backbone)
  Cloning method: Unknown
  Sequencing primers: 5′ pQE promoter; 3′ T0term-R
Terms and licenses: Academic/Nonprofit Terms; Industry Terms: Not Available to Industry
Depositor comments: 6XHis N-terminal tagged espB pQE30 (Qiagen). Must be grown in strain that carries the pREP4 repressor plasmid, or harbors the lacIq gene on the F-factor episome (eg XL1-Blue).
How to cite: pCVD469 was a gift from James Kaper (Addgene plasmid # 66156 ; http://n2t.net/addgene:66156 ; RRID:Addgene_66156)
