[The description below was written by a language model from this plasmid's Addgene catalogue record.]
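Description:
pCVD469 is a bacterial expression plasmid built on the commercial pQE30 backbone (about 3.5 kb without insert) and designed to produce a His-tagged form of EspB in Escherichia coli. It is selected with ampicillin; the record lists the copy number as unknown and gives no feature table, so the origin of replication and other backbone elements are not itemised here. The cloning method used to introduce the insert, the insert size and the source strain of the espB gene are also not stated.

The espB coding sequence sits downstream of the T5 promoter and is fused in frame to a 6xHis tag supplied by the backbone at the N terminus, which allows the recombinant protein to be purified by immobilised metal affinity chromatography. In pQE-type vectors the phage T5 promoter is recognised by the host E. coli RNA polymerase and is controlled by lac operator sequences, so tight regulation depends on an abundant supply of Lac repressor. This is reflected in the depositor's note that the plasmid must be maintained in a host that either carries the pREP4 repressor plasmid or harbours lacIq on an F episome, as XL1-Blue does. Expression in such systems is normally induced with IPTG.

EspB is one of the E. coli secreted proteins of attaching-and-effacing pathogens. The associated publication examined patient antibody responses to intimin, EspA and EspB in enterohemorrhagic E. coli infection, which suggests that the purified His-tagged protein served as an antigen for serological assays.
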