>Addgene plasmid #66156 | pCVD469 | addgene partial sequence | sequence record 116765 | T0term-R 5'-GCGGCAACCGAGCGTTC-3'
ACAGGAGTCCAAGCTCAGCTAATTAAGCTTGGCTGCAGGTCGACCCGGGGTACCCCCAGCTAAGCGACCC
GATTGCCCCATACGATTCTGGACCTCAAGGAGATCGCGGACAGCGGACGTTATATCACGCAGACGAGTCG
TGATATCATCCTGCGTTCTGCGAACGTCTTGTTTATACAGCTCCAGATTCCCCTGCTGGAAGTTTTCCAG
CGACTTCGCACGTTGTTCATTAACCTCATGAGTCGATTTGACGGACTCAGATATTGTTGTTGGCAACGTT
TTCGTACCTTCAGCAAGACTGGTCACGGCAACAAATGCTGTGGTATTGGTCAGTTTATCTACGGAATTCA
ACAACTTATTGATTCTGCTTGTCTTCTCGGCGGCGTCTGCAAGATCTTCAGCAAAGTCAGAGGCTTTCGC
AACATCATCTGCAACGCCAGATGCACGGCTGGCTGCTTTCGTTGTTGTGGCCATCGCTTTCTGCATCGCA
CTGGATGCCTCCTCTGCGACATCAGCAACACTTTCCGTAGCCTTGACCAGAGCTTTATTTGCAACCTCAG
AAGCCGCACCAGCAGCCTTTGAAGATGCAGAGCTTGCTTTTTCAGCAATCTCACCAGCCCCTTTAGCCGC
GTTGTTCATTGCTGCAAAAGAACCTAAGATCCCCAATGCTGATGAAATAATCCCGCCAACCAAAGCAGCG
GTTGCCGCGGCTTTTTTTTCCTCAATAGCTTTATTCTGGCTCTCAAAAACGGCCTGCTGAATCTGATAGC
TTTGCGCCAATTGTTTTTGTTGGTAATCCTGCAATAGAGTCACCATCTTGCCGAGGAGTTTTTGAATTTC
CAGCATCAGCTTACAAATATCAACCTTACCATCAGTAAGCAGAGATGAATCAATTGATAAAGCAGATGCG
GCAACTGCACTGG
