>Addgene plasmid #66156 | pCVD469 | addgene partial sequence | sequence record 118651 | pBRforEco 5'-AATAGGCGTATCACGAGGC-3'
AATTTATTTGCTTTGTGAGCGGATAACAATTATAATAGATTCAATTGTGAGCGGATAACAATTTCACACA
GAATTCATTAAAGAGGAGAAATTAACTATGAGAGGATCGCATCACCATCACCATCACGGATCCAATACTA
TTGATAATACTCAAGTAACGATGGTTAATTCCGCTTCGGAGAGTACGACCGGCGCTTCCAGTGCAGTTGC
CGCATCTGCTTTATCAATTGATTCATCTCTGCTTACTGATGGTAAGGTTGATATTTGTAAGCTGATGCTG
GAAATTCAAAAACTCCTCGGCAAGATGGTGACTCTATTGCAGGATTACCAACAAAAACAATTGGCGCAAA
GCTATCAGATTCAGCAGGCCGTTTTTGAGAGCCAGAATAAAGCTATTGAGGAAAAAAAAGCCGCGGCAAC
CGCTGCTTTGGTTGGCGGGATTATTTCATCAGCATTGGGGATCTTAGGTTCTTTTGCAGCAATGAACAAC
GCGGCTAAAGGGGCTGGTGAGATTGCTGAAAAAGCAAGCTCTGCATCTTCAAAGGCTGCTGGTGCGGCTT
CTGAGGTTGCAAATAAAGCTCTGGTCAAGGCTACGGAAAGTGTTGCTGATGTCGCAGAGGAGGCATCCAG
TGCGATGCAGAAAGCGATGGCCACAACAACGAAAGCAGCCAGCCGTGCATCTGGCGTTGCAGATGATGTT
GCGAAAGCCTCTGACTTTGCTGAAGATCTTGCAGACGCCGCCGAGAAGACAAGCAGAATCAATAAGTTGT
TGAATTCCGTAGATAAACTGACCAATACCACAGCATTTGTTGCCGTGACCAGTCTTGCTGAAGGTACGAA
